Addgene plasmid #132231: pDONR221_SLC6A19
Purpose: Gateway entry clone with codon-optimized ORF sequence for subcloning into custom expression vectors
Depositing lab: RESOLUTE Consortium & Giulio Superti-Furga. Depositing organization: CeMM Research Center for Molecular Medicine. Publication: The RESOLUTE consortium: unlocking SLC transporters for drug discovery. Superti-Furga G, Lackner D, Wiedmer T, Ingles-Prieto A, Barbosa B, Girardi E, Goldmann U, Gurtl B, Klavins K, Klimek C, Lindinger S, Lineiro-Retes E, Muller AC, Onstein S, Redinger G, Reil D, Sedlyarov V, Wolf G, Crawford M, Everley R, ... Steppan CM. Nat Rev Drug Discov. 2020 Jul;19(7):429-430. doi: 10.1038/d41573-020-00056-6. PubMed 32265506.
Backbone
  Vector backbone: pDONR221
  Backbone manufacturer: Thermo Fisher Scientific
  Backbone size w/o insert (bp): 2550
  Vector type: Mammalian Expression
Growth in bacteria
  Bacterial resistance: Kanamycin, 50 μg/mL
  Growth temperature: 37°C
  Growth strain: Stbl3
  Copy number: High Copy
Gene/Insert
  Gene/Insert name: SLC6A19
  Species: H. sapiens (human)
  Insert size (bp): 1902
  Entrez Gene: SLC6A19 (a.k.a. B0AT1, HND)
  Cloning method: Gateway Cloning
  Sequencing primers: 5′ M13-fwd; 3′ M13-rev
Terms and licenses: Academic/Nonprofit Terms; Industry Terms
Depositor comments: For more information on the full Resolute plasmid collection, please see www.addgene.org/depositor-collections/re-solute/. Please provide your feedback on this plasmid to the RESOLUTE consortium by filling out their RESOLUTE repository feedback form: https://forms.office.com/Pages/ResponsePage.aspx?id=0e05yklzmkS7rjFGQL4N7z4feCLQvEJAmVcOCM_u885UN1JJRko0Ukg4TVQwNTZLOUxPQVJWT1NHUCQlQCN0PWcu
How to cite: pDONR221_SLC6A19 was a gift from RESOLUTE Consortium & Giulio Superti-Furga (Addgene plasmid # 132231 ; http://n2t.net/addgene:132231 ; RRID:Addgene_132231)
