[The description below was written by a language model from this plasmid's Addgene catalogue record and pLannotate feature annotations shown in this document.]
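Description:
pDONR221_SLC6A19 is a Gateway entry clone built on the pDONR221 backbone and carrying a codon-optimized open reading frame for human SLC6A19 (also known as B0AT1). The sequenced plasmid is about 4.45 kb. It is propagated in E. coli from a high-copy ColE1/pUC-type origin and selected with kanamycin through an aminoglycoside phosphotransferase (KanR) gene. Although the catalogue lists the vector type as mammalian expression, the feature table shows no eukaryotic promoter or polyadenylation signal. The plasmid is therefore a shuttle for the ORF, not an expression construct in itself.

The roughly 1.9 kb SLC6A19 coding sequence lies between attL1 and attL2, the recombination sites used in the Gateway LR reaction. This arrangement allows the ORF to be moved directionally and in frame into any attR-containing destination vector, which then supplies the promoter, tags and selection markers. No epitope tags or reporters are annotated on the insert, and the record does not say whether a stop codon is retained. Upstream of the cassette, the rrnB T1 and T2 terminators insulate the insert from read-through transcription in bacteria. A T7 promoter sits just beyond attL2, pointing back toward the insert. The short lacI and lacZα fragments are backbone remnants, and M13 forward and reverse sites flank the cassette for sequence verification.

SLC6A19 encodes a sodium-dependent neutral amino acid transporter of the apical membrane in renal and intestinal epithelia. It needs CLTRN or ACE2 as a partner for surface expression and activity. The clone belongs to a consortium collection of solute carrier ORFs intended for subcloning into custom expression vectors for transporter research and drug discovery.
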