Features (pLannotate 1.2.2; 10 found; start..end, strand, type, name):
    121..213     +  CDS            lacI (fragment): lac repressor; lacI; The lac repressor binds to the lac operator to inhibit transcription in E. coli. This inhibition can be relieved by adding lactose or isopropyl-β-D-thiogalactopyranoside (IPTG).
    268..295     -  terminator     rrnB T2 terminator: transcription terminator T2 from the E. coli rrnB gene
    427..470     +  terminator     rrnB T1 terminator: Escherichia coli rrnB; transcription terminator T1 from the E. coli rrnB gene
    517..553     -  CDS            lacZα (fragment): LacZα fragment of β-galactosidase; lacZ fragment
    569..668     +  protein_bind   attL1: mutant version of attL; recombination site for the Gateway® LR reaction LR Clonase™
    674..2575    +  CDS            SLC6A19: S6A19_HUMAN - Also known as B0AT1. Experimental evidence at protein level: Swiss-Prot protein existence level 1. Transporter that mediates resorption of neutral amino acids across the apical membrane of renal and intestinal epithelial cells (PubMed:18424768, PubMed:18484095, PubMed:19185582, PubMed:26240152). This uptake is sodium-dependent and chloride-independent (PubMed:19185582, PubMed:15286788). Requires CLTRN in kidney or ACE2 in intestine for cell surface expression and amino acid transporter activity (PubMed:19185582, PubMed:18424768). From Homo sapiens (Human).
   2577..2676    -  protein_bind   attL2: mutant version of attL; recombination site for the Gateway® LR reaction LR Clonase™
   2694..2712    -  promoter       T7 promoter: promoter for bacteriophage T7 RNA polymerase
   2846..3655    +  CDS            KanR: aminoglycoside phosphotransferase; aph(3')-Ia; confers resistance to kanamycin in bacteria or G418 (Geneticin®) in eukaryotes
   3802..4390    +  rep_origin     ori: high-copy-number ColE1/pMB1/pBR322/pUC origin of replication
>Addgene plasmid #132231 | pDONR221_SLC6A19 | addgene full sequence | sequence record 262887 | Addgene NGS Result
CTTTCCTGCGTTATCCCCTGATTCTGTGGATAACCGTATTACCGCCTTTGAGTGAGCTGATACCGCTCGC
CGCAGCCGAACGACCGAGCGCAGCGAGTCAGTGAGCGAGGAAGCGGAAGAGCGCCCAATACGCAAACCGC
CTCTCCCCGCGCGTTGGCCGATTCATTAATGCAGCTGGCACGACAGGTTTCCCGACTGGAAAGCGGGCAG
TGAGCGCAACGCAATTAATACGCGTACCGCTAGCCAGGAAGAGTTTGTAGAAACGCAAAAAGGCCATCCG
TCAGGATGGCCTTCTGCTTAGTTTGATGCCTGGCAGTTTATGGCGGGCGTCCTGCCCGCCACCCTCCGGG
CCGTTGCTTCACAACGTTCAAATCCGCTCCCGGCGGATTTGTCCTACTCAGGAGAGCGTTCACCGACAAA
CAACAGATAAAACGAAAGGCCCAGTCTTCCGACTGAGCCTTTCGTTTTATTTGATGCCTGGCAGTTCCCT
ACTCTCGCGTTAACGCTAGCATGGATGTTTTCCCAGTCACGACGTTGTAAAACGACGGCCAGTCTTAAGC
TCGGGCCCCAAATAATGATTTTATTTTGACTGATAGTGACCTGTTCGTTGCAACACATTGATGAGCAATG
CTTTTTTATAATGCCAACTTTGTACAAAAAAGCAGGCTCCACCATGGTGAGGCTGGTGCTGCCAAACCCA
GGACTGGACGCAAGGATCCCATCCCTGGCCGAGCTGGAGACCATCGAGCAGGAGGAGGCCAGCTCCAGGC
CCAAGTGGGATAACAAGGCCCAGTACATGCTGACATGCCTGGGCTTTTGCGTGGGACTGGGAAACGTGTG
GAGGTTCCCTTACCTGTGCCAGAGCCACGGAGGAGGAGCCTTTATGATCCCATTCCTGATCCTGCTGGTG
CTGGAGGGCATCCCCCTGCTGTACCTGGAGTTTGCCATCGGACAGCGGCTGAGGAGAGGATCCCTGGGCG
TGTGGTCTAGCATCCACCCAGCCCTGAAGGGACTGGGACTGGCCTCTATGCTGACCAGCTTCATGGTGGG
CCTGTACTATAACACAATCATCAGCTGGATCATGTGGTACCTGTTTAATTCTTTCCAGGAGCCTCTGCCA
TGGAGCGACTGCCCTCTGAACGAGAATCAGACCGGCTATGTGGACGAGTGTGCCCGGTCCTCTCCAGTGG
ATTACTTTTGGTATAGAGAGACCCTGAATATCTCCACATCTATCAGCGATTCCGGCTCTATCCAGTGGTG
GATGCTGCTGTGCCTGGCCTGTGCCTGGTCTGTGCTGTATATGTGCACCATCCGGGGCATCGAGACCACA
GGCAAGGCCGTGTACATCACCAGCACACTGCCCTATGTGGTGCTGACAATCTTCCTGATCAGAGGCCTGA
CCCTGAAGGGCGCCACAAACGGCATCGTGTTTCTGTTCACCCCCAATGTGACAGAGCTGGCACAGCCTGA
CACCTGGCTGGATGCAGGAGCACAGGTGTTCTTTAGCTTTTCCCTGGCCTTCGGCGGCCTGATCTCCTTT
AGCTCCTACAACTCTGTGCACAACAATTGCGAGAAGGACTCCGTGATCGTGTCTATCATCAATGGCTTCA
CCTCCGTGTACGTGGCCATCGTGGTGTATTCTGTGATCGGCTTTAGGGCCACACAGCGGTACGACGATTG
TTTCAGCACCAACATCCTGACACTGATCAATGGCTTTGACCTGCCCGAGGGCAACGTGACACAGGAGAAT
TTCGTGGACATGCAGCAGAGGTGCAACGCAAGCGATCCTGCAGCATACGCACAGCTGGTGTTTCAGACCT
GTGATATCAATGCCTTCCTGTCCGAGGCAGTGGAGGGAACAGGACTGGCCTTTATCGTGTTCACCGAGGC
CATCACAAAGATGCCCCTGAGCCCTCTGTGGTCCGTGCTGTTCTTTATCATGCTGTTTTGCCTGGGCCTG
TCTAGCATGTTCGGCAACATGGAGGGAGTGGTGGTGCCTCTGCAGGACCTGCGCGTGATCCCACCTAAGT
GGCCAAAGGAGGTGCTGACCGGCCTGATCTGTCTGGGCACATTCCTGATCGGCTTTATCTTCACCCTGAA
TTCCGGCCAGTACTGGCTGTCTCTGCTGGATAGCTATGCCGGCTCCATCCCTCTGCTGATCATCGCCTTT
TGCGAGATGTTCTCTGTGGTGTACGTGTATGGCGTGGACCGGTTTAACAAGGATATCGAGTTCATGATCG
GCCACAAGCCCAATATCTTTTGGCAGGTGACCTGGAGAGTGGTGTCCCCTCTGCTGATGCTGATCATCTT
CCTGTTCTTTTTCGTGGTGGAGGTGAGCCAGGAGCTGACATACTCCATCTGGGATCCTGGCTATGAGGAG
TTCCCAAAGTCTCAGAAGATCAGCTACCCAAACTGGGTGTATGTGGTGGTGGTCATCGTGGCAGGAGTGC
CAAGCCTGACCATCCCAGGCTACGCCATCTATAAGCTGATCAGGAACCACTGTCAGAAGCCAGGCGACCA
CCAGGGACTGGTGTCTACCCTGAGCACAGCCTCCATGAATGGCGATCTGAAGTACGACCCAGCTTTCTTG
TACAAAGTTGGCATTATAAGAAAGCATTGCTTATCAATTTGTTGCAACGAACAGGTCACTATCAGTCAAA
ATAAAATCATTATTTGCCATCCAGCTGATATCCCCTATAGTGAGTCGTATTACATGGTCATAGCTGTTTC
CTGGCAGCTCTGGCCCGTGTCTCAAAATCTCTGATGTTACATTGCACAAGATAAAAATATATCATCATGA
ACAATAAAACTGTCTGCTTACATAAACAGTAATACAAGGGGTGTTATGAGCCATATTCAACGGGAAACGT
CGAGGCCGCGATTAAATTCCAACATGGATGCTGATTTATATGGGTATAAATGGGCTCGCGATAATGTCGG
GCAATCAGGTGCGACAATCTATCGCTTGTATGGGAAGCCCGATGCGCCAGAGTTGTTTCTGAAACATGGC
AAAGGTAGCGTTGCCAATGATGTTACAGATGAGATGGTCAGACTAAACTGGCTGACGGAATTTATGCCTC
TTCCGACCATCAAGCATTTTATCCGTACTCCTGATGATGCATGGTTACTCACCACTGCGATCCCCGGAAA
AACAGCATTCCAGGTATTAGAAGAATATCCTGATTCAGGTGAAAATATTGTTGATGCGCTGGCAGTGTTC
CTGCGCCGGTTGCATTCGATTCCTGTTTGTAATTGTCCTTTTAACAGCGATCGCGTATTTCGTCTCGCTC
AGGCGCAATCACGAATGAATAACGGTTTGGTTGATGCGAGTGATTTTGATGACGAGCGTAATGGCTGGCC
TGTTGAACAAGTCTGGAAAGAAATGCATAAACTTTTGCCATTCTCACCGGATTCAGTCGTCACTCATGGT
GATTTCTCACTTGATAACCTTATTTTTGACGAGGGGAAATTAATAGGTTGTATTGATGTTGGACGAGTCG
GAATCGCAGACCGATACCAGGATCTTGCCATCCTATGGAACTGCCTCGGTGAGTTTTCTCCTTCATTACA
GAAACGGCTTTTTCAAAAATATGGTATTGATAATCCTGATATGAATAAATTGCAGTTTCATTTGATGCTC
GATGAGTTTTTCTAATCAGAATTGGTTAATTGGTTGTAACACTGGCAGAGCATTACGCTGACTTGACGGG
ACGGCGCAAGCTCATGACCAAAATCCCTTAACGTGAGTTACGCGTCGTTCCACTGAGCGTCAGACCCCGT
AGAAAAGATCAAAGGATCTTCTTGAGATCCTTTTTTTCTGCGCGTAATCTGCTGCTTGCAAACAAAAAAA
CCACCGCTACCAGCGGTGGTTTGTTTGCCGGATCAAGAGCTACCAACTCTTTTTCCGAAGGTAACTGGCT
TCAGCAGAGCGCAGATACCAAATACTGTTCTTCTAGTGTAGCCGTAGTTAGGCCACCACTTCAAGAACTC
TGTAGCACCGCCTACATACCTCGCTCTGCTAATCCTGTTACCAGTGGCTGCTGCCAGTGGCGATAAGTCG
TGTCTTACCGGGTTGGACTCAAGACGATAGTTACCGGATAAGGCGCAGCGGTCGGGCTGAACGGGGGGTT
CGTGCACACAGCCCAGCTTGGAGCGAACGACCTACACCGAACTGAGATACCTACAGCGTGAGCTATGAGA
AAGCGCCACGCTTCCCGAAGGGAGAAAGGCGGACAGGTATCCGGTAAGCGGCAGGGTCGGAACAGGAGAG
CGCACGAGGGAGCTTCCAGGGGGAAACGCCTGGTATCTTTATAGTCCTGTCGGGTTTCGCCACCTCTGAC
TTGAGCGTCGATTTTTGTGATGCTCGTCAGGGGGGCGGAGCCTATGGAAAAACGCCAGCAACGCGGCCTT
TTTACGGTTCCTGGCCTTTTGCTGGCCTTTTGCTCACATGTT
