>Addgene plasmid #132231 | pDONR221_SLC6A19 | depositor partial sequence | sequence record 253862 | Codon-optimized ORF of SLC6A19
ATGGTGAGGCTGGTGCTGCCAAACCCAGGACTGGACGCAAGGATCCCATCCCTGGCCGAGCTGGAGACCA
TCGAGCAGGAGGAGGCCAGCTCCAGGCCCAAGTGGGATAACAAGGCCCAGTACATGCTGACATGCCTGGG
CTTTTGCGTGGGACTGGGAAACGTGTGGAGGTTCCCTTACCTGTGCCAGAGCCACGGAGGAGGAGCCTTT
ATGATCCCATTCCTGATCCTGCTGGTGCTGGAGGGCATCCCCCTGCTGTACCTGGAGTTTGCCATCGGAC
AGCGGCTGAGGAGAGGATCCCTGGGCGTGTGGTCTAGCATCCACCCAGCCCTGAAGGGACTGGGACTGGC
CTCTATGCTGACCAGCTTCATGGTGGGCCTGTACTATAACACAATCATCAGCTGGATCATGTGGTACCTG
TTTAATTCTTTCCAGGAGCCTCTGCCATGGAGCGACTGCCCTCTGAACGAGAATCAGACCGGCTATGTGG
ACGAGTGTGCCCGGTCCTCTCCAGTGGATTACTTTTGGTATAGAGAGACCCTGAATATCTCCACATCTAT
CAGCGATTCCGGCTCTATCCAGTGGTGGATGCTGCTGTGCCTGGCCTGTGCCTGGTCTGTGCTGTATATG
TGCACCATCCGGGGCATCGAGACCACAGGCAAGGCCGTGTACATCACCAGCACACTGCCCTATGTGGTGC
TGACAATCTTCCTGATCAGAGGCCTGACCCTGAAGGGCGCCACAAACGGCATCGTGTTTCTGTTCACCCC
CAATGTGACAGAGCTGGCACAGCCTGACACCTGGCTGGATGCAGGAGCACAGGTGTTCTTTAGCTTTTCC
CTGGCCTTCGGCGGCCTGATCTCCTTTAGCTCCTACAACTCTGTGCACAACAATTGCGAGAAGGACTCCG
TGATCGTGTCTATCATCAATGGCTTCACCTCCGTGTACGTGGCCATCGTGGTGTATTCTGTGATCGGCTT
TAGGGCCACACAGCGGTACGACGATTGTTTCAGCACCAACATCCTGACACTGATCAATGGCTTTGACCTG
CCCGAGGGCAACGTGACACAGGAGAATTTCGTGGACATGCAGCAGAGGTGCAACGCAAGCGATCCTGCAG
CATACGCACAGCTGGTGTTTCAGACCTGTGATATCAATGCCTTCCTGTCCGAGGCAGTGGAGGGAACAGG
ACTGGCCTTTATCGTGTTCACCGAGGCCATCACAAAGATGCCCCTGAGCCCTCTGTGGTCCGTGCTGTTC
TTTATCATGCTGTTTTGCCTGGGCCTGTCTAGCATGTTCGGCAACATGGAGGGAGTGGTGGTGCCTCTGC
AGGACCTGCGCGTGATCCCACCTAAGTGGCCAAAGGAGGTGCTGACCGGCCTGATCTGTCTGGGCACATT
CCTGATCGGCTTTATCTTCACCCTGAATTCCGGCCAGTACTGGCTGTCTCTGCTGGATAGCTATGCCGGC
TCCATCCCTCTGCTGATCATCGCCTTTTGCGAGATGTTCTCTGTGGTGTACGTGTATGGCGTGGACCGGT
TTAACAAGGATATCGAGTTCATGATCGGCCACAAGCCCAATATCTTTTGGCAGGTGACCTGGAGAGTGGT
GTCCCCTCTGCTGATGCTGATCATCTTCCTGTTCTTTTTCGTGGTGGAGGTGAGCCAGGAGCTGACATAC
TCCATCTGGGATCCTGGCTATGAGGAGTTCCCAAAGTCTCAGAAGATCAGCTACCCAAACTGGGTGTATG
TGGTGGTGGTCATCGTGGCAGGAGTGCCAAGCCTGACCATCCCAGGCTACGCCATCTATAAGCTGATCAG
GAACCACTGTCAGAAGCCAGGCGACCACCAGGGACTGGTGTCTACCCTGAGCACAGCCTCCATGAATGGC
GATCTGAAGTAC
